>Addgene plasmid #43749 | IV-CAG | depositor partial sequence | sequence record 59014 | IV-CAG sequence 279 bps
CGTCTCGACTCACCCCAGAGCAGGTCGTGGCGATCGCAAGCCACGACGGAGGAAAGCAAGCCTTGGAAAC
AGTACAGAGGCTGTTGCCTGTGCTGTGCCAAGCGCACGGCCTCACCCCAGAGCAGGTCGTGGCAATCGCC
TCCAACATTGGCGGGAAACAGGCACTCGAGACTGTCCAGCGCCTGCTTCCCGTGCTGTGCCAAGCGCACG
GATTAACCCCAGAGCAGGTCGTGGCAATCGCGAGCAATAAGGGCGGAAGACCCGCACTGGAGAGAGACG
