>Addgene plasmid #43749 | IV-CAG | addgene partial sequence | sequence record 62201 | M13-F20 5'-TGTAAAACGACGGCCAGT-3'
CTATAGGGCGAATTGGGCCCTCTAGATGCATGCTCGAGCGGCCGCCAGTGTGATGGATATCTGCAGAATT
CGCCCTTATATAGATGCCGTCCTAGCGCGTCTCGACTCACCCCAGAGCAGGTCGTGGCGATCGCAAGCCA
CGACGGAGGAAAGCAAGCCTTGGAAACAGTACAGAGGCTGTTGCCTGTGCTGTGCCAAGCGCACGGCCTC
ACCCCAGAGCAGGTCGTGGCAATCGCCTCCAACATTGGCGGGAAACAGGCACTCGAGACTGTCCAGCGCC
TGCTTCCCGTGCTGTGCCAAGCGCACGGATTAACCCCAGAGCAGGTCGTGGCAATCGCGAGCAATAAGGG
CGGAAGACCCGCACTGGAGAGAGACGTGGGCACAGGAAAGATACTTAAGGGCGAATTCCAGCACACTGGC
GGCCGTTACTAGTGGATCCGAGCTCGGTACCAAGCTTGGCGTAATCATGGTCATAGCTGTTTCCTGTGTG
AAATTGTTATCCGCTCACAATTCCACACAACATACGAGCCGGAAGCATAAAGTGTAAAGCCTGGGGTGCC
TAATGAGTGAGCTAACTCACATTAATTGCGTTGCGCTCACTGCCCGCTTTCCAGTCGGGAAACCTGTCGT
GCCAGCTGCATTAATGAATCGGCCAACGCGCGGGGAGAGGCGGTTTGCGTATTGGGCGCTCTTCCGCTTC
CTCGCTCACTGACTCGCTGCGCTCGGTCGTTCGGCTGCGGCGAGCGGTATCAGCTCACTCAAAGGCGGTA
ATACGGTTATCCACAGAATCAGGGGATAACGCAGGAAAGAACATGTGAGCAAAAGGCCAGCAAAAGGCCA
GGAACCGTAAAAAGGCCGCGTTGCTGGCGTTTTTCCATAGGCTCCGCCCCCCTGACGAGCATCACAAAA
