[The description below was written by a language model from this plasmid's Addgene catalogue record.]
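Description:
IV-CAG is a small bacterial cloning plasmid built on the Invitrogen pCRII-TOPO backbone (about 4 kb without insert), into which a 279 bp synthetic fragment, also called IV-CAG, was introduced by TOPO cloning. It is a high-copy plasmid and is selected with both ampicillin and kanamycin, consistent with the two resistance markers normally carried by pCRII-TOPO. The vector type is listed simply as bacterial cloning, so the plasmid serves to store and amplify the fragment rather than to express anything in a target cell. The listed sequencing primers, T7 on the 5′ side and M13 reverse on the 3′ side, indicate that the insert sits in the standard cloning site between those priming sites.

The record does not state what the 279 bp insert encodes, and no feature table is provided, so promoters, tags or other functional elements within the insert cannot be described. The associated publication reports a TALEN genome-editing system for generating human stem cell-based disease models. In that context, one plausible reading is that the plasmid belongs to a library of pre-assembled TAL effector repeat modules: the name could denote an assembly position (IV) and a three-nucleotide target (CAG), and the insert size would be roughly compatible with a few repeat units. This reading is an inference from the name, the size and the publication title, not something the catalogue fields say explicitly. On that basis, the likely use is as a source of a defined building block that is excised or amplified and combined with other modules when assembling custom TALENs.
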