Addgene plasmid #43749: IV-CAG
Depositing lab: Chad Cowan & Kiran Musunuru. Depositing organization: Harvard University. Publication: A TALEN Genome-Editing System for Generating Human Stem Cell-Based Disease Models. Ding Q, Lee YK, Schaefer EA, Peters DT, Veres A, Kim K, Kuperwasser N, Motola DL, Meissner TB, Hendriks WT, Trevisan M, Gupta RM, Moisan A, Banks E, Friesen M, Schinzel RT, Xia F, Tang A, Xia Y, Figueroa E, Wann A, Ahfeldt T, Daheron L, Zhang F, Rubin LL, Peng LF, Chung RT, Musunuru K, Cowan CA. Cell Stem Cell. 2012 Dec 12. pii: S1934-5909(12)00645-5. doi: 10.1016/j.stem.2012.11.011. PubMed 23246482.
Backbone
  Vector backbone: pCRII-TOPO
  Backbone manufacturer: Invitrogen
  Backbone size w/o insert (bp): 3973
  Vector type: Bacterial Cloning
Growth in bacteria
  Bacterial resistance: Ampicillin and Kanamycin, 100 & 50 μg/mL
  Growth temperature: 37°C
  Growth strain: Top10
  Copy number: High Copy
Gene/Insert
  Gene/Insert name: IV-CAG
  Species: Synthetic
  Insert size (bp): 279
  Cloning method: TOPO Cloning
  Sequencing primers: 5′ T7; 3′ M13-rev
Terms and licenses: Academic/Nonprofit Terms; Industry Terms: Not Available to Industry
How to cite: IV-CAG was a gift from Chad Cowan & Kiran Musunuru (Addgene plasmid # 43749 ; http://n2t.net/addgene:43749 ; RRID:Addgene_43749)
